>Addgene plasmid #208789 | pLVX-opto-hMLKL | addgene full sequence | sequence record 412260 | Addgene NGS Result
TTTCCATAGGCTCCGCCCCCCTGACGAGCATCACAAAAATCGACGCTCAAGTCAGAGGTGGCGAAACCCG
ACAGGACTATAAAGATACCAGGCGTTTCCCCCTGGAAGCTCCCTCGTGCGCTCTCCTGTTCCGACCCTGC
CGCTTACCGGATACCTGTCCGCCTTTCTCCCTTCGGGAAGCGTGGCGCTTTCTCATAGCTCACGCTGTAG
GTATCTCAGTTCGGTGTAGGTCGTTCGCTCCAAGCTGGGCTGTGTGCACGAACCCCCCGTTCAGCCCGAC
CGCTGCGCCTTATCCGGTAACTATCGTCTTGAGTCCAACCCGGTAAGACACGACTTATCGCCACTGGCAG
CAGCCACTGGTAACAGGATTAGCAGAGCGAGGTATGTAGGCGGTGCTACAGAGTTCTTGAAGTGGTGGCC
TAACTACGGCTACACTAGAAGAACAGTATTTGGTATCTGCGCTCTGCTGAAGCCAGTTACCTTCGGAAAA
AGAGTTGGTAGCTCTTGATCCGGCAAACAAACCACCGCTGGTAGCGGTGGTTTTTTTGTTTGCAAGCAGC
AGATTACGCGCAGAAAAAAAGGATCTCAAGAAGATCCTTTGATCTTTTCTACGGGGTCTGACGCTCAGTG
GAACGAAAACTCACGTTAAGGGATTTTGGTCATGAGATTATCAAAAAGGATCTTCACCTAGATCCTTTTA
AATTAAAAATGAAGTTTTAAATCAATCTAAAGTATATATGAGTAAACTTGGTCTGACAGTTACCAATGCT
TAATCAGTGAGGCACCTATCTCAGCGATCTGTCTATTTCGTTCATCCATAGTTGCCTGACTCCCCGTCGT
GTAGATAACTACGATACGGGAGGGCTTACCATCTGGCCCCAGTGCTGCAATGATACCGCGAGACCCACGC
TCACCGGCTCCAGATTTATCAGCAATAAACCAGCCAGCCGGAAGGGCCGAGCGCAGAAGTGGTCCTGCAA
CTTTATCCGCCTCCATCCAGTCTATTAATTGTTGCCGGGAAGCTAGAGTAAGTAGTTCGCCAGTTAATAG
TTTGCGCAACGTTGTTGCCATTGCTACAGGCATCGTGGTGTCACGCTCGTCGTTTGGTATGGCTTCATTC
AGCTCCGGTTCCCAACGATCAAGGCGAGTTACATGATCCCCCATGTTGTGCAAAAAAGCGGTTAGCTCCT
TCGGTCCTCCGATCGTTGTCAGAAGTAAGTTGGCCGCAGTGTTATCACTCATGGTTATGGCAGCACTGCA
TAATTCTCTTACTGTCATGCCATCCGTAAGATGCTTTTCTGTGACTGGTGAGTACTCAACCAAGTCATTC
TGAGAATAGTGTATGCGGCGACCGAGTTGCTCTTGCCCGGCGTCAATACGGGATAATACCGCGCCACATA
GCAGAACTTTAAAAGTGCTCATCATTGGAAAACGTTCTTCGGGGCGAAAACTCTCAAGGATCTTACCGCT
GTTGAGATCCAGTTCGATGTAACCCACTCGTGCACCCAACTGATCTTCAGCATCTTTTACTTTCACCAGC
GTTTCTGGGTGAGCAAAAACAGGAAGGCAAAATGCCGCAAAAAAGGGAATAAGGGCGACACGGAAATGTT
GAATACTCATACTCTTCCTTTTTCAATATTATTGAAGCATTTATCAGGGTTATTGTCTCATGAGCGGATA
CATATTTGAATGTATTTAGAAAAATAAACAAATAGGGGTTCCGCGCACATTTCCCCGAAAAGTGCCACCT
GACGTCGACGGATCGGGAGATCAACTTGTTTATTGCAGCTTATAATGGTTACAAATAAAGCAATAGCATC
ACAAATTTCACAAATAAAGCATTTTTTTCACTGCATTCTAGTTGTGGTTTGTCCAAACTCATCAATGTAT
CTTATCATGTCTGGATCAACTGGATAACTCAAGCTAACCAAAATCATCCCAAACTTCCCACCCCATACCC
TATTACCACTGCCAATTACCTGTGGTTTCATTTACTCTAAACCTGTGATTCCTCTGAATTATTTTCATTT
TAAAGAAATTGTATTTGTTAAATATGTACTACAAACTTAGTAGTTGGAAGGGCTAATTCACTCCCAAAGA
AGACAAGATATCCTTGATCTGTGGATCTACCACACACAAGGCTACTTCCCTGATTAGCAGAACTACACAC
CAGGGCCAGGGGTCAGATATCCACTGACCTTTGGATGGTGCTACAAGCTAGTACCAGTTGAGCCAGATAA
GGTAGAAGAGGCCAATAAAGGAGAGAACACCAGCTTGTTACACCCTGTGAGCCTGCATGGGATGGATGAC
CCGGAGAGAGAAGTGTTAGAGTGGAGGTTTGACAGCCGCCTAGCATTTCATCACGTGGCCCGAGAGCTGC
ATCCGGAGTACTTCAAGAACTGCTGATATCGAGCTTGCTACAAGGGACTTTCCGCTGGGGACTTTCCAGG
GAGGCGTGGCCTGGGCGGGACTGGGGAGTGGCGAGCCCTCAGATCCTGCATATAAGCAGCTGCTTTTTGC
CTGTACTGGGTCTCTCTGGTTAGACCAGATCTGAGCCTGGGAGCTCTCTGGCTAACTAGGGAACCCACTG
CTTAAGCCTCAATAAAGCTTGCCTTGAGTGCTTCAAGTAGTGTGTGCCCGTCTGTTGTGTGACTCTGGTA
ACTAGAGATCCCTCAGACCCTTTTAGTCAGTGTGGAAAATCTCTAGCAGTGGCGCCCGAACAGGGACTTG
AAAGCGAAAGGGAAACCAGAGGAGCTCTCTCGACGCAGGACTCGGCTTGCTGAAGCGCGCACGGCAAGAG
GCGAGGGGCGGCGACTGGTGAGTACGCCAAAAATTTTGACTAGCGGAGGCTAGAAGGAGAGAGATGGGTG
CGAGAGCGTCAGTATTAAGCGGGGGAGAATTAGATCGCGATGGGAAAAAATTCGGTTAAGGCCAGGGGGA
AAGAAAAAATATAAATTAAAACATATAGTATGGGCAAGCAGGGAGCTAGAACGATTCGCAGTTAATCCTG
GCCTGTTAGAAACATCAGAAGGCTGTAGACAAATACTGGGACAGCTACAACCATCCCTTCAGACAGGATC
AGAAGAACTTAGATCATTATATAATACAGTAGCAACCCTCTATTGTGTGCATCAAAGGATAGAGATAAAA
GACACCAAGGAAGCTTTAGACAAGATAGAGGAAGAGCAAAACAAAAGTAAGACCACCGCACAGCAAGCGG
CCGGCCGCTGATCTTCAGACCTGGAGGAGGAGATATGAGGGACAATTGGAGAAGTGAATTATATAAATAT
AAAGTAGTAAAAATTGAACCATTAGGAGTAGCACCCACCAAGGCAAAGAGAAGAGTGGTGCAGAGAGAAA
AAAGAGCAGTGGGAATAGGAGCTTTGTTCCTTGGGTTCTTGGGAGCAGCAGGAAGCACTATGGGCGCAGC
GTCAATGACGCTGACGGTACAGGCCAGACAATTATTGTCTGGTATAGTGCAGCAGCAGAACAATTTGCTG
AGGGCTATTGAGGCGCAACAGCATCTGTTGCAACTCACAGTCTGGGGCATCAAGCAGCTCCAGGCAAGAA
TCCTGGCTGTGGAAAGATACCTAAAGGATCAACAGCTCCTGGGGATTTGGGGTTGCTCTGGAAAACTCAT
TTGCACCACTGCTGTGCCTTGGAATGCTAGTTGGAGTAATAAATCTCTGGAACAGATTTGGAATCACACG
ACCTGGATGGAGTGGGACAGAGAAATTAACAATTACACAAGCTTAATACACTCCTTAATTGAAGAATCGC
AAAACCAGCAAGAAAAGAATGAACAAGAATTATTGGAATTAGATAAATGGGCAAGTTTGTGGAATTGGTT
TAACATAACAAATTGGCTGTGGTATATAAAATTATTCATAATGATAGTAGGAGGCTTGGTAGGTTTAAGA
ATAGTTTTTGCTGTACTTTCTATAGTGAATAGAGTTAGGCAGGGATATTCACCATTATCGTTTCAGACCC
ACCTCCCAACCCCGAGGGGACCCGACAGGCCCGAAGGAATAGAAGAAGAAGGTGGAGAGAGAGACAGAGA
CAGATCCATTCGATTAGTGAACGGATCTCGACGGTATCGCCTTTAAAAGAAAAGGGGGGATTGGGGGGTA
CAGTGCAGGGGAAAGAATAGTAGACATAATAGCAACAGACATACAAACTAAAGAATTACAAAAACAAATT
ACAAAAATTCAAAATTTTCGGGTTTATTACAGGGACAGCAGAGATCCAGTTTATCGACTTAACTTGTTTA
TTGCAGCTTATAATGGTTACAAATAAGGCAATAGCATCACAAATTTCACAAATAAGGCATTTTTTTCACT
GCATTCTAGTTTTGGTTTGTCCAAACTCATCAATGTATCTTATCATGTCTGGATCTCAAATCCCTCGGAA
GCTGCGCCTGTCTTAGGTTGGAGTGATACATTTTTATCACTTTTACCCGTCTTTGGATTAGGCAGTAGCT
CTGACGGCCCTCCTGTCTTAGGTTAGTGAAAAATGTCACTCTCTTACCCGTCATTGGCTGTCCAGCTTAG
CTCGCAGGGGAGGTGGTCTGGATCCGCCGGCACCGGTGTATACGGGAATTTTACTTGTACAGCTCGTCCA
TGCCGCCGGTGGAGTGGCGGCCCTCGGCGCGTTCGTACTGTTCCACGATGGTGTAGTCCTCGTTGTGGGA
GGTGATGTCCAACTTGATGTTGACGTTGTAGGCGCCGGGCAGCTGCACGGGCTTCTTGGCCTTGTAGGTG
GTCTTGACCTCAGCGTCGTAGTGGCCGCCGTCCTTCAGCTTCAGCCTCTGCTTGATCTCGCCCTTCAGGG
CGCCGTCCTCGGGGTACATCCGCTCGGAGGAGGCCTCCCAGCCCATGGTCTTCTTCTGCATTACGGGGCC
GTCGGAGGGGAAGTTGGTGCCGCGCAGCTTCACCTTGTAGATGAACTCGCCGTCCTGCAGGGAGGAGTCC
TGGGTCACGGTCACCACGCCGCCGTCCTCGAAGTTCATCACGCGCTCCCACTTGAAGCCCTCGGGGAAGG
ACAGCTTCAAGTAGTCGGGGATGTCGGCGGGGTGCTTCACGTAGGCCTTGGAGCCGTACATGAACTGAGG
GGACAGGATGTCCCAGGCGAAGGGCAGGGGGCCACCCTTGGTCACCTTCAGCTTGGCGGTCTGGGTGCCC
TCGTAGGGGCGGCCCTCGCCCTCGCCCTCGATCTCGAACTCGTGGCCGTTCACGGAGCCCTCCATGTGCA
CCTTGAAGCGCATGAACTCCTTGATGATGGCCATGTTATCCTCCTCGCCCTTGCTCACCATGGTGGCGAC
CGGTGGATCCCGGGCTGCTGCTCCGATCATGATCTGTGCTCCACGGGTTCTTGAAATAGCTTTAGCTAGT
AGCTCACGAGCTGTGTCGATGTCTACAATGGGTTTCGCATAGTTTGTTCCGAGTTCCACACCAGAAGCTT
TGAGTACGGTTAAAGGAGCGTCCCATGGATGATGGATCCATTCAGTTGGCAATCTCGCAAGCTCGGGAAG
CCATTGCCTTATGTACTCACCTTCTGGGTCATATTTGGCGCCTTGTAACGCGGGATTGTCCAAGCGATCA
AGCTCGTGGCCATCGGGGATACTCCCAGAGATATACTGCCAGCCAAGGATGTCACATTCCAAATCAGCAT
CCAAAAGTGTATCCCAGAAATACTTCATTCCCCATTTCCATGGAAGGAGAAGAAACTTCACAGCAAAGCT
TGAAACAATCACTCTTATTCTGTTATGCATCCATCCGGTAGCCCAAAGCTCTCTCATTCCGGCATCCACC
AACGGATAACCGGTCCTGCCTTGTCTCCAGGCCTTGAACTTATCAACATCAGCATCCCAAGGGAAAAACC
GAAGATGACTCAACAACGATTGCTCGTGAGTAAACGGGAAGTTGAAACATATATACCGAGAATACTCTCT
TAAACCGATTCCCCTAAGAAAAAGATCTGCACTTTCTTCTCCTTCACTGTTCTTATCTCTTGCCCATATA
ATTTGTTTCATCCGGGCACACTGGAAAACGTGTCTGACGCTTATTTCCCCGAAATGGAGATACGGAGAAA
GTAGTGAAGTAGAATTCCCAACAACTTTCTTGCTGTTCTTTGCATAATCTATCAACTGCTTCTCGATGAA
CTCATTTAGTAACTTATCAGCATTGCTCCATCCTGGAGACCAAGCTCTAGTTAACAACGCATTGCTCGGT
TTCTCGGCCTCATTCTCCAGCCCTAGTTCTTCAATCGAACACGCCCAAATCGCTTCAGCCGCTGCAGTTA
TTGGCATCAACCGCCAAGGAGGAGGAAGCATAACGGATTCAATCGACATATCTAAGCATTTCTTCCAGTA
AGAATTGAAACTCGTAAAAGGTTTGCCCTTTTCGCAGTATATCTCCCACGGTTCATACAATAGATCTCCA
TTGTAGCTTTGCACAGAGATCCCACGTTCCACCAGCTTCTCCTTTACGGTATGGTCCCGAACTAACGAAA
CAGGATCATAGAGGTGGTTAAAGACGACTTTTGTAGCACCGGTAACGCGGATACAATCCAAGATCGCTGA
AATCGTGTTGTGGGTTTTGATTAAAGTGAGGTCAGATCCAAGAGCCTTCAAGGATTGAGATAAGTGAGCA
AGTGATTGTTTCATCCACCATCTTGAAGCTCTTCCAGGATAAAACTGTCCTTCTTCTTCAGGACACCAAA
TGAAGACAGGAAAAACAGATCCTTCGTGAGCAGCTGCTGCTAATGCAGGATTATCCTCAATCCTTAGGTC
TCTTCTAAACCAAACTATAGTCTTTTTGTCCATCTTACCACCGCCGCTTCCGCCGCCTCCCTTAGAAAAG
GTGGAGAGTTTCTTTAAGATTTCATCCACAGAGGGCCGCACAGAGGGATCATGGGCCCGGCACTCATCAA
TGATCTCCCGCAGCTCTGAAGGGCAGTCTTCACCCAGTGGCTCCTGCTGCCGCTTCACAGCCACCAGCTT
GCGGATCTTCTCAGAATTACAGCCTTGAAACGGGATATCTCCAGTGGCGATTTCCCAGAGGACGATTCCA
AAGCTGTATATTTCAGACTTTACATCATATTGATAAAATACATCTTCCAGTTCCTGAGGTGAGAGATATG
CTGTAGATTTGACTCTGTCTGTCTTTTCTCTCGTAGTTCCCAAACTCATGGAAGTCTGTGTTTTCCTCAA
CTCAAATCCTGCAAGCTTCACTTGGTAGCCTTGAGTTACCAGGAAGTTTGAGCTTCTGATTTTTCCGTGG
AGTTCAGGTGCTTCTGAATGGTGTAGCCGGTATAGGCCTCGGGCTGCCCCCAGGACTAGGACCATGCGCT
TGCCAAGTGTGAGGTCTTTTTCCCTATCCAACAGCTCCCTCAGGGTCCCGAGTTCACAGTACTCCATGAC
AATGGAGAATTGAGGCGGAGTCACTGTTTCATCAATGCAAATCCCAAATATACGCAGGATGTTGGGAGAT
TCGAATTTCTTCATGGTTTTGATCTCCTTATTGAAAGTCTGCCTCACTATTGCAATGCTGCCAGCCTGGA
GTTTTTTGAATACTTTTATGGCCACTGGAGCTCTGTGGTATTCTCCTTTATAAAGTGTGCTGACTTCATT
TTCCCTTAGCAGAATCCACGGGGATCCTGAAAGCTGCTCCTTCTTGATCTCCTTGATTTGCTCTTGCGGG
ATCTCCTGCATGCATTTTGGTGGTAAATACTGCCTCAAAGTTTCCTTGATTTCTTTCATGTTGATTTCTA
ATCGTCTCAGTGAAGCTTCTATTTTTTCATTATCTCTTCTTAGCATCTGGAAAGCTCGCCTGTCTTCGTC
TGCATCCTGCTGATCTTCCTGTGCCCAGGACGCTCCTTGGCTTATGGGTGAAACAGGCATGCGTTGCTCA
ACCTGAAGTAACAGCGAGAGCTCCTTCCAGACATCACTCAGCTTCCTGTTCACGTCCTTGAAGAGTATTT
TGTCCTGGCTTGCTGTTAGAAACCTGCAGATATTGGATCTATTGCTGAACTTTTCTATCTCCCCATTAGC
CTCCTCCAGGGCAGCCTTGAAGCGGTTCATGGCTGTGGTTAACTTCTCAGAGGGCACGCTCCTCTTTCCT
TGGTCCTGGAGCATCTCCAGAGGCTTGATCAGGCCGAGGACGCGGTGGCCCAGGCGCCGGCACTGTTTCT
TGCAGTATTTCATCTCTTCACACCGTTTGTGGATGACCTGGCCAAGGGTGATAATATGCTTCAAATTTTC
CATAATTCTTTACGAGGGTAGGAAGTGGTACGGAAAGTTGGTATAAGACAAAAGTGTTGTGGAATTGAAG
TTTACTCAAAAAATCAGCACTCTTTTATAGGCGCCCTGGTTTACATAAGCAAAGCTTATACGTTCTCTAT
CACTGATAGGGAGTAAACTGGATATACGTTCTCTATCACTGATAGGGAGTAAACTGTAGATACGTTCTCT
ATCACTGATAGGGAGTAAACTGGTCATACGTTCTCTATCACTGATAGGGAGTAAACTCCTTATACGTTCT
CTATCACTGATAGGGAGTAAAGTCTGCATACGTTCTCTATCACTGATAGGGAGTAAACTCTTCATACGTT
CTCTATCACTGATAGGGAGTAAACTCGAGGTGATAATTCCACGGGGTTGGGGTTGCGCCTTTTCCAAGGC
AGCCCTGGGTTTGCGCAGGGACGCGGCTGCTCTGGGCGTGGTTCCGGGAAACGCAGCGGCGCCGACCCTG
GGTCTCGCACATTCTTCACGTCCGTTCGCAGCGTCACCCGGATCTTCGCCGCTACCCTTGTGGGCCCCCC
GGCGACGCTTCCTGCTCCGCCCCTAAGTCGGGAAGGTTCCTTGCGGTTCGCGGCGTGCCGGACGTGACAA
ACGGAAGCCGCACGTCTCACTAGTACCCTCGCAGACGGACAGCGCCAGGGAGCAATGGCAGCGCGCCGAC
CGCGATGGGCTGTGGCCAATAGCGGCTGCTCAGCAGGGCGCGCCGAGAGCAGCGGCCGGGAAGGGGCGGT
GCGGGAGGCGGGGTGTGGGGCGGTAGTGTGGGCCCTGTTCCTGCCCGCGCGGTGTTCCGCATTCTGCAAG
CCTCCGGAGCGCACGTCGGCAGTCGGCTCCCTCGTTGACCGAATCACCGACCTCTCTCCCCAGGGGGATC
ATCGAATTACCATGTCTAGACTGGACAAGAGCAAAGTCATAAACTCTGCTCTGGAATTACTCAATGGAGT
CGGTATCGAAGGCCTGACGACAAGGAAACTCGCTCAAAAGCTGGGAGTTGAGCAGCCTACCCTGTACTGG
CACGTGAAGAACAAGCGGGCCCTGCTCGATGCCCTGCCAATCGAGATGCTGGACAGGCATCATACCCACT
CCTGCCCCCTGGAAGGCGAGTCATGGCAAGACTTTCTGCGGAACAACGCCAAGTCATACCGCTGTGCTCT
CCTCTCACATCGCGACGGGGCTAAAGTGCATCTCGGCACCCGCCCAACAGAGAAACAGTACGAAACCCTG
GAAAATCAGCTCGCGTTCCTGTGTCAGCAAGGCTTCTCCCTGGAGAACGCACTGTACGCTCTGTCCGCCG
TGGGCCACTTTACACTGGGCTGCGTATTGGAGGAACAGGAGCATCAAGTAGCAAAAGAGGAAAGAGAGAC
ACCTACCACCGATTCTATGCCCCCACTTCTGAAACAAGCAATTGAGCTGTTCGACCGGCAGGGAGCCGAA
CCTGCCTTCCTTTTCGGCCTGGAACTAATCATATGTGGCCTGGAGAAACAGCTAAAGTGCGAAAGCGGCG
GGCCGACCGACGCCCTTGACGATTTTGACTTAGACATGCTCCCAGCCGATGCCCTTGACGACTTTGACCT
TGATATGCTGCCTGCTGACGCTCTTGACGATTTTGACCTTGACATGCTCCCCGGGTAAACGCGCGAATGT
GTGTCAGTTAGGGTGTGGAAAGTCCCCAGGCTCCCCAGCAGGCAGAAGTATGCAAAGCATGCATCTCAAT
TAGTCAGCAACCAGGTGTGGAAAGTCCCCAGGCTCCCCAGCAGGCAGAAGTATGCAAAGCATGCATCTCA
ATTAGTCAGCAACCATAGTCCCGCCCCTAACTCCGCCCATCCCGCCCCTAACTCCGCCCAGTTCCGCCCA
TTCTCCGCCCCATGGCTGACTAATTTTTTTTATTTATGCAGAGGCCGAGGCCGCCTCGGCCTCTGAGCTA
TTCCAGAAGTAGTGAGGAGGCTTTTTTGGAGGCCTAGGCTTTTGCAAAACGCGACCATGACCGAGTACAA
GCCCACGGTGCGCCTCGCCACCCGCGACGACGTCCCCCGGGCCGTACGCACCCTCGCCGCCGCGTTCGCC
GACTACCCCGCCACGCGCCACACCGTCGACCCGGACCGCCACATCGAGCGGGTCACCGAGCTGCAAGAAC
TCTTCCTCACGCGCGTCGGGCTCGACATCGGCAAGGTGTGGGTCGCGGACGACGGCGCCGCGGTGGCGGT
CTGGACCACGCCGGAGAGCGTCGAAGCGGGGGCGGTGTTCGCCGAGATCGGCCCGCGCATGGCCGAGTTG
AGCGGTTCCCGGCTGGCCGCGCAGCAACAGATGGAAGGCCTCCTGGCGCCGCACCGGCCCAAGGAGCCCG
CGTGGTTCCTGGCCACCGTCGGCGTCTCGCCCGACCACCAGGGCAAGGGTCTGGGCAGCGCCGTCGTGCT
CCCCGGAGTGGAGGCGGCCGAGCGCGCCGGGGTGCCCGCCTTCCTGGAGACCTCCGCGCCCCGCAACCTC
CCCTTCTACGAGCGGCTCGGCTTCACCGTCACCGCCGACGTCGAGGTGCCCGAAGGACCGCGCACCTGGT
GCATGACCCGCAAGCCCGGTGCCTGAACGCGTCTGGAACAATCAACCTCTGGATTACAAAATTTGTGAAA
GATTGACTGGTATTCTTAACTATGTTGCTCCTTTTACGCTATGTGGATACGCTGCTTTAATGCCTTTGTA
TCATGCTATTGCTTCCCGTATGGCTTTCATTTTCTCCTCCTTGTATAAATCCTGGTTGCTGTCTCTTTAT
GAGGAGTTGTGGCCCGTTGTCAGGCAACGTGGCGTGGTGTGCACTGTGTTTGCTGACGCAACCCCCACTG
GTTGGGGCATTGCCACCACCTGTCAGCTCCTTTCCGGGACTTTCGCTTTCCCCCTCCCTATTGCCACGGC
GGAACTCATCGCCGCCTGCCTTGCCCGCTGCTGGACAGGGGCTCGGCTGTTGGGCACTGACAATTCCGTG
GTGTTGTCGGGGAAGCTGACGTCCTTTCCATGGCTGCTCGCCTGTGTTGCCACCTGGATTCTGCGCGGGA
CGTCCTTCTGCTACGTCCCTTCGGCCCTCAATCCAGCGGACCTTCCTTCCCGCGGCCTGCTGCCGGCTCT
GCGGCCTCTTCCGCGTCTTCGCCTTCGCCCTCAGACGAGTCGGATCTCCCTTTGGGCCGCCTCCCCGCCT
GGAATTAATTCTGCAGTCGAGACCTAGAAAAACATGGAGCAATCACAAGTAGCAATACAGCAGCTACCAA
TGCTGATTGTGCCTGGCTAGAAGCACAAGAGGAGGAGGAGGTGGGTTTTCCAGTCACACCTCAGGTACCT
TTAAGACCAATGACTTACAAGGCAGCTGTAGATCTTAGCCACTTTTTAAAAGAAAAGAGGGGACTGGAAG
GGCTAATTCACTCCCAACGAAGACAAGATATCCTTGATCTGTGGATCTACCACACACAAGGCTACTTCCC
TGATTAGCAGAACTACACACCAGGGCCAGGGGTCAGATATCCACTGACCTTTGGATGGTGCTACAAGCTA
GTACCAGTTGAGCCAGATAAGGTAGAAGAGGCCAATAAAGGAGAGAACACCAGCTTGTTACACCCTGTGA
GCCTGCATGGGATGGATGACCCGGAGAGAGAAGTGTTAGAGTGGAGGTTTGACAGCCGCCTAGCATTTCA
TCACGTGGCCCGAGAGCTGCATCCGGAGTACTTCAAGAACTGCTGATATCGAGCTTGCTACAAGGGACTT
TCCGCTGGGGACTTTCCAGGGAGGCGTGGCCTGGGCGGGACTGGGGAGTGGCGAGCCCTCAGATCCTGCA
TATAAGCAGCTGCTTTTTGCCTGTACTGGGTCTCTCTGGTTAGACCAGATCTGAGCCTGGGAGCTCTCTG
GCTAACTAGGGAACCCACTGCTTAAGCCTCAATAAAGCTTGCCTTGAGTGCTTCAAGTAGTGTGTGCCCG
TCTGTTGTGTGACTCTGGTAACTAGAGATCCCTCAGACCCTTTTAGTCAGTGTGGAAAATCTCTAGCAGT
AGTAGTTCATGTCATCTTATTATTCAGTATTTATAACTTGCAAAGAAATGAATATCAGAGAGTGAGAGGC
CTTGACATTGCTAGCGTTTACCGTCGACCTCTAGCTAGAGCTTGGCGTAATCATGGTCATAGCTGTTTCC
TGTGTGAAATTGTTATCCGCTCACAATTCCACACAACATACGAGCCGGAAGCATAAAGTGTAAAGCCTGG
GGTGCCTAATGAGTGAGCTAACTCACATTAATTGCGTTGCGCTCACTGCCCGCTTTCCAGTCGGGAAACC
TGTCGTGCCAGCTGCATTAATGAATCGGCCAACGCGCGGGGAGAGGCGGTTTGCGTATTGGGCGCTCTTC
CGCTTCCTCGCTCACTGACTCGCTGCGCTCGGTCGTTCGGCTGCGGCGAGCGGTATCAGCTCACTCAAAG
GCGGTAATACGGTTATCCACAGAATCAGGGGATAACGCAGGAAAGAACATGTGAGCAAAAGGCCAGCAAA
AGGCCAGGAACCGTAAAAAGGCCGCGTTGCTGGCGTT
Features (pLannotate 1.2.2; 28 found; start..end, strand, type, name):
      1..589     -  rep_origin     ori: high-copy-number ColE1/pMB1/pBR322/pUC origin of replication
    760..1620    -  CDS            AmpR: β-lactamase; bla; confers resistance to ampicillin, carbenicillin, and related antibiotics
   1621..1725    -  promoter       AmpR promoter: bla
   1773..1907    +  polyA_signal   SV40 poly(A) signal: SV40 polyadenylation signal
   2074..2403    +  CDS            nef (fragment): NEF_HV1BR - Experimental evidence at protein level: Swiss-Prot protein existence level 1. Extracellular Nef protein targets CD4(+) T-lymphocytes for apoptosis by interacting with CXCR4 surface receptors (PubMed:14990729). From Human immunodeficiency virus type 1 group M subtype B (isolate BRU/LAI) (HIV-1).
   2451..2708    +  LTR            5' LTR (truncated): truncated 5' long terminal repeat (LTR) from HIV-1
   2755..2880    +  misc_feature   HIV-1 Ψ: packaging signal of human immunodeficiency virus type 1
   2864..3202    +  CDS            HIV-1 gag (fragment): gag protein from human immunodeficiency virus 1; gag
   3377..3610    +  misc_feature   RRE: The Rev response element (RRE) of HIV-1 allows for Rev-dependent mRNA export from the nucleus to the cytoplasm.
   3987..4087    +  CDS            Rev (fragment): human immunodeficiency virus 1 (HIV-1) Rev protein; rev; enhances nuclear export of unspliced and incompletely spliced viral mRNAs
   4102..4217    +  misc_feature   cPPT/CTS: central polypurine tract and central termination sequence of HIV-1 (lacking the first T)
   4261..4395    +  polyA_signal   SV40 poly(A) signal: SV40 polyadenylation signal
   4604..5311    -  CDS            mCherry: mCherry is a basic (constitutively fluorescent) red fluorescent protein published in 2004, derived from Discosoma sp.. It is reported to be a very rapidly-maturing monomer with low acid sensitivity.
   5336..6826    -  CDS            CRY2PHR: N-terminal photolyase homology region of Arabidopsis thaliana cryptochrome 2 binds to CIB1 upon exposure to blue light (Kennedy et al., 2010)
   6851..8263    -  CDS            MLKL: MLKL_HUMAN - Experimental evidence at protein level: Swiss-Prot protein existence level 1. Pseudokinase that plays a key role in TNF-induced necroptosis, a programmed cell death process (PubMed:22265413, PubMed:22265414, PubMed:22421439, PubMed:24316671). Does not have protein kinase activity (PubMed:22265413, PubMed:22265414, PubMed:22421439, PubMed:24316671). Activated following phosphorylation by RIPK3, leading to homotrimerization, localization to the plasma membrane and execution of programmed necrosis characterized by calcium influx and plasma membrane damage (PubMed:22265413, PubMed:222
   8269..8636    -  promoter       TRE3GS promoter: 3rd-generation Tet-responsive promoter that can be activated by binding of Tet-On® 3G, modified to eliminate binding sites for endogenous mammalian transcription factors
   8653..9163    +  promoter       hPGK promoter: human phosphoglycerate kinase 1 promoter
   9182..9928    +  CDS            Tet-On® 3G: modified rtTA protein that binds tightly to promoters containing the tet operator in the presence of doxycycline
   9939..10268   +  promoter       SV40 promoter: SV40 enhancer and early promoter
  10277..10876   +  CDS            PuroR: puromycin N-acetyltransferase; pac from Streptomyces alboniger; confers resistance to puromycin
  10890..11478   +  misc_feature   WPRE: woodchuck hepatitis virus posttranscriptional regulatory element
  11495..12013   +  CDS            nef (fragment): NEF_HV1BR - Experimental evidence at protein level: Swiss-Prot protein existence level 1. Extracellular Nef protein targets CD4(+) T-lymphocytes for apoptosis by interacting with CXCR4 surface receptors (PubMed:14990729). From Human immunodeficiency virus type 1 group M subtype B (isolate BRU/LAI) (HIV-1).
  12061..12318   +  LTR            5' LTR (truncated): truncated 5' long terminal repeat (LTR) from HIV-1
  12468..12490   -  protein_bind   lac operator (fragment): The lac repressor binds to the lac operator to inhibit transcription in E. coli. This inhibition can be relieved by adding lactose or isopropyl-β-D-thiogalactopyranoside (IPTG). lac repressor encoded by lacI
  12494..12524   -  promoter       lac promoter: promoter for the E. coli lac operon
  12539..12560   -  protein_bind   CAP binding site: CAP binding activates transcription in the presence of cAMP. E. coli catabolite activator protein
  12573..12665   -  CDS            lacI (fragment): lac repressor; lacI; The lac repressor binds to the lac operator to inhibit transcription in E. coli. This inhibition can be relieved by adding lactose or isopropyl-β-D-thiogalactopyranoside (IPTG).
  12667..12800   -  rep_origin     RSF ori (fragment): Plasmids containing the RSF 1030 origin of replication can be propagated in E. coli cells that contain additional plasmids with compatible origins.
