[The description below was written by a language model from this plasmid's Addgene catalogue record and pLannotate feature annotations shown in this document.]
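Description:
pLVX-opto-hMLKL is an HIV-1-based lentiviral transfer plasmid on the pLVX backbone, built as an all-in-one doxycycline-inducible system for expressing a light-activatable form of human MLKL in mammalian cells. In bacteria it is maintained through a high-copy ColE1/pUC-type origin and selected with ampicillin via β-lactamase. The viral portion is flanked by HIV-1 LTR sequences, both annotated as truncated and each preceded by a nef fragment. It carries the Ψ packaging signal with a partial gag region, the Rev response element for Rev-dependent nuclear export of the genomic RNA, the cPPT/CTS element and a WPRE that enhances transcript expression.

The payload is arranged as two divergent units. On the reverse strand, a TRE3GS Tet-responsive promoter drives an open reading frame encoding MLKL followed by CRY2PHR (the photolyase homology region of Arabidopsis cryptochrome 2) and mCherry, ending at an SV40 polyadenylation signal. Placing this cassette antisense to the viral genome keeps its poly(A) signal from truncating the packaged RNA. On the forward strand, the human PGK promoter expresses the Tet-On 3G transactivator, which binds TRE3GS in the presence of doxycycline, and an SV40 promoter drives puromycin N-acetyltransferase for selecting transduced cells.

MLKL is the pseudokinase executioner of necroptosis, which normally oligomerises and moves to the plasma membrane after phosphorylation by RIPK3. The fused Cry2 module is intended to place MLKL activity under blue-light control, while mCherry reports expression and localisation of the fusion. The record does not spell out the activation mechanism. The associated publication concerns optogenetic activators of apoptosis, necroptosis and pyroptosis, so the construct serves to generate stable lines in which necroptosis can be triggered by light after doxycycline induction.
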