Addgene plasmid #208789: pLVX-opto-hMLKL
Purpose: Inducibly expresses human MLKL, fused to light-activatable Cry2
Depositing lab: Petr Broz. Depositing organization: Universite de Lausanne (UNIL). Publication: Optogenetic activators of apoptosis, necroptosis, and pyroptosis. Shkarina K, Hasel de Carvalho E, Santos JC, Ramos S, Leptin M, Broz P. J Cell Biol. 2022 Jun 6;221(6). pii: 213145. doi: 10.1083/jcb.202109038. Epub 2022 Apr 14. PubMed 35420640.
Backbone
  Vector backbone: pLVX
  Vector type: Mammalian Expression, Lentiviral
  Selectable markers: Puromycin
Growth in bacteria
  Bacterial resistance: Ampicillin, 100 μg/mL
  Growth temperature: 30°C
  Growth strain: NEB Stable
  Copy number: High Copy
Gene/Insert
  Gene/Insert name: MLKL
  Species: H. sapiens (human)
  Entrez Gene: MLKL (a.k.a. hMLKL)
  Tag / fusion protein: Cry2 mCherry
  Cloning method: Ligation Independent Cloning
  Sequencing primers: 5′ TTGGTCACCTTCAGCTTGG
Terms and licenses: Academic/Nonprofit Terms; Industry Terms: Not Available to Industry
How to cite: pLVX-opto-hMLKL was a gift from Petr Broz (Addgene plasmid # 208789 ; http://n2t.net/addgene:208789 ; RRID:Addgene_208789)
